Addgene plasmid #168362: pTL246
Purpose: pGBKT7 yeast two-hybrid plasmid
Depositing lab: Sophien Kamoun. Depositing organization: Sainsbury Laboratory, Norwich. Publication: A single amino acid polymorphism in a conserved effector of the multihost blast fungus pathogen expands host-target binding spectrum. Bentham AR, Petit-Houdenot Y, Win J, Chuma I, Terauchi R, Banfield MJ, Kamoun S, Langner T. PLoS Pathog. 2021 Nov 10;17(11):e1009957. doi: 10.1371/journal.ppat.1009957. eCollection 2021 Nov. PubMed 34758051.
Backbone
  Vector backbone: pGBKT7
  Vector type: Yeast Expression
Growth in bacteria
  Bacterial resistance: Kanamycin, 50 μg/mL
  Growth temperature: 37°C
  Growth strain: DH5alpha
  Copy number: High Copy
Gene/Insert
  Gene/Insert name: OsaHIP20
  Species: Oryza sativa
  Cloning method: Unknown
Terms and licenses: Academic/Nonprofit Terms; Industry Terms: Not Available to Industry
How to cite: pTL246 was a gift from Sophien Kamoun (Addgene plasmid # 168362 ; http://n2t.net/addgene:168362 ; RRID:Addgene_168362)
