[The description below was written by a language model from this plasmid's Addgene catalogue record and pLannotate feature annotations shown in this document.]
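Description:
pTL246 is a yeast two-hybrid "bait" plasmid built on the pGBKT7 backbone and carrying OsaHIP20, an insert from rice (Oryza sativa). It is a yeast–E. coli shuttle vector. In bacteria it replicates from a high-copy ColE1/pUC-type origin and is selected with kanamycin through the Tn5 NeoR/KanR gene, which is driven by the AmpR (bla) promoter. In Saccharomyces cerevisiae it is maintained episomally by the 2μ origin and selected by tryptophan prototrophy through the TRP1 marker and its own promoter. An f1 origin is also present, along with several small backbone remnants (lac promoter/operator, lacZα, rop, bom and ble fragments) that play no evident part in how the plasmid works.

The expression cassette uses the constitutive yeast ADH1 promoter to drive the GAL4 DNA-binding domain, followed downstream by the insert region and then by T7 and ADH1 terminators. A T7 promoter lies between the GAL4 domain and the insert, an arrangement that in pGBKT7 allows in vitro transcription and translation of the insert without the GAL4 portion. The annotation software labels a roughly 230 bp stretch of the insert as an RGA5 fragment. This label most likely reflects sequence similarity between OsaHIP20 and the corresponding region of that rice immune receptor, not the presence of RGA5 itself, and the catalogue entry names only OsaHIP20. The record does not state the cloning method or the exact insert boundaries.

The GAL4 DNA-binding domain fusion would be paired with an activation-domain "prey" plasmid to test protein–protein interactions in yeast. The associated publication concerns how a blast fungus effector binds its host target proteins, which suggests that OsaHIP20 was tested here as a candidate host target.
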