Features (pLannotate 1.2.2; 24 found; start..end, strand, type, name):
     30..734     +  promoter       ADH1 promoter: S. cerevisiae ADH1; promoter for alcohol dehydrogenase 1
    762..1202    +  CDS            GAL4 DNA binding domain: DNA binding domain of the GAL4 transcriptional activator; Saccharomyces cerevisiae GAL4 (truncated)
   1213..1231    +  promoter       T7 promoter: promoter for bacteriophage T7 RNA polymerase
   1305..1535    +  CDS            RGA5 (fragment): RGA5R_ORYSJ - Experimental evidence at protein level: Swiss-Prot protein existence level 1. Disease resistance (R) protein that recognizes the AVR-Pia and AVR1-CO39 effector avirulence proteins from M.oryzae. Resistance proteins guard the plant against pathogens that contain an appropriate avirulence protein via an indirect interaction with this avirulence protein. That triggers a defense system including the hypersensitive response, which restricts the pathogen growth. Contribution of RGA4 is required to recognize the effector avirulence proteins AVR-Pia and AVR1-CO39 from M.oryzae (PubMed:21
   1580..1627    +  terminator     T7 terminator: transcription terminator for bacteriophage T7 RNA polymerase
   1654..1841    +  terminator     ADH1 terminator: S. cerevisiae ADH1; transcription terminator for the S. cerevisiae alcohol dehydrogenase 1 (ADH1) gene
   1889..1905    -  protein_bind   lac operator: The lac repressor binds to the lac operator to inhibit transcription in E. coli. This inhibition can be relieved by adding lactose or isopropyl-β-D-thiogalactopyranoside (IPTG). lac repressor encoded by lacI
   1913..1943    -  promoter       lac promoter: promoter for the E. coli lac operon
   1958..1979    -  protein_bind   CAP binding site: CAP binding activates transcription in the presence of cAMP. E. coli catabolite activator protein
   1992..2084    -  CDS            lacI (fragment): lac repressor; lacI; The lac repressor binds to the lac operator to inhibit transcription in E. coli. This inhibition can be relieved by adding lactose or isopropyl-β-D-thiogalactopyranoside (IPTG).
   2267..2855    -  rep_origin     ori: high-copy-number ColE1/pMB1/pBR322/pUC origin of replication
   3077..3093    +  polyA_signal   bGH poly(A) signal (fragment): bovine growth hormone polyadenylation signal
   3184..3231    -  polyA_signal   HSV TK poly(A) signal: herpes simplex virus thymidine kinase polyadenylation signal (Cole and Stacy, 1985)
   3290..3442    -  CDS            ble (fragment): BLE_KLEPN - Experimental evidence at protein level: Swiss-Prot protein existence level 1. Binding protein with a strong affinity to the bleomycin family of antibiotics. Binds to CL990; an antimitotic-antibiotic compound. From Klebsiella pneumoniae.
   3463..4257    -  CDS            NeoR/KanR: aminoglycoside phosphotransferase from Tn5; aph(3')-II (or nptII); confers resistance to neomycin, kanamycin, and G418 (Geneticin®)
   4258..4362    -  promoter       AmpR promoter: bla
   4389..5731    -  rep_origin     2μ ori: yeast 2μ plasmid origin of replication
   5799..5834    +  CDS            rop (fragment): Rop protein, which maintains plasmids at low copy number; rop
   5936..5985    +  misc_feature   bom (fragment): basis of mobility region from pBR322
   6124..6271    +  promoter       TRP1 promoter: S. cerevisiae TRP1
   6272..6946    +  CDS            TRP1: phosphoribosylanthranilate isomerase, required for tryptophan biosynthesis; S. cerevisiae TRP1; yeast auxotrophic marker
   6997..7048    +  misc_feature   bom (fragment): basis of mobility region from pBR322
   7076..7504    -  rep_origin     f1 ori (sequence partly withheld): f1 bacteriophage origin of replication; arrow indicates direction of (+) strand synthesis
   7508..29      -  CDS            lacZα (fragment) (across the origin): LacZα fragment of β-galactosidase; lacZ fragment
>Addgene plasmid #168362 | pTL246 | addgene full sequence | sequence record 349514 | Addgene NGS Result
CGGTGCGGGCCTCTTCGCTATTACGCCAGATCCTTTTGTTGTTTCCGGGTGTACAATATGGACTTCCTCT
TTTCTGGCAACCAAACCCATACATCGGGATTCCTATAATACCTTCGTTGGTCTCCCTAACATGTAGGTGG
CGGAGGGGAGATATACAATAGAACAGATACCAGACAAGACATAATGGGCTAAACAAGACTACACCAATTA
CACTGCCTCATTGATGGTGGTACATAACGAACTAATACTGTAGCCCTAGACTTGATAGCCATCATCATAT
CGAAGTTTCACTACCCTTTTTCCATTTGCCATCTATTGAAGTAATAATAGGCGCATGCAACTTCTTTTCT
TTTTTTTTCTTTTCTCTCTCCCCCGTTGTTGTCTCACCATATCCGCAATGACAAAAAAATGATGGAAGAC
ACTAAAGGAAAAAATTAACGACAAAGACAGCACCAACAGATGTCGTTGTTCCAGAGCTGATGAGGGGTAT
CTCGAAGCACACGAAACTTTTTCCTTCCTTCATTCACGCACACTACTCTCTAATGAGCAACGGTATACGG
CCTTCCTTCCAGTTACTTGAATTTGAAATAAAAAAAAGTTTGCTGTCTTGCTATCAAGTATAAATAGACC
TGCAATTATTAATCTTTTGTTTCCTCGTCATTGTTCTCGTTCCCTTTCTTCCTTGTTTCTTTTTCTGCAC
AATATTTCAAGCTATACCAAGCATACAATCAACTCCAAGCTTGAAGCAAGCCTCCTGAAAGATGAAGCTA
CTGTCTTCTATCGAACAAGCATGCGATATTTGCCGACTTAAAAAGCTCAAGTGCTCCAAAGAAAAACCGA
AGTGCGCCAAGTGTCTGAAGAACAACTGGGAGTGTCGCTACTCTCCCAAAACCAAAAGGTCTCCGCTGAC
TAGGGCACATCTGACAGAAGTGGAATCAAGGCTAGAAAGACTGGAACAGCTATTTCTACTGATTTTTCCT
CGAGAAGACCTTGACATGATTTTGAAAATGGATTCTTTACAGGATATAAAAGCATTGTTAACAGGATTAT
TTGTACAAGATAATGTGAATAAAGATGCCGTCACAGATAGATTGGCTTCAGTGGAGACTGATATGCCTCT
AACATTGAGACAGCATAGAATAAGTGCGACATCATCATCGGAAGAGAGTAGTAACAAAGGTCAAAGACAG
TTGACTGTATCGCCGGAATTTGTAATACGACTCACTATAGGGCGAGCCGCCATCATGGAGGAGCAGAAGC
TGATCTCAGAGGAGGACCTGCATATGGCCATGGAGGCCGAATTCAAACAGAAAATTGTGATCAAAGTGAG
CATGCCGTGCGAGAAAAGCCGCAGCAAAGCCATGGCACTGGTGGCACGTGCCAGCGGTGTGAATAGCATG
GAAGTGACCGGCGATGGCAAAGATCGCCTGCAGGTGGTGGGTGATGGTGTTGATCCTGTTTGCCTGGTGG
CCTGTCTGCGTCGCAAAATCGGCTATGCCGAAATCGTGCAGGTGGAAGAAGTTAAGGACAAAAAACCGGA
AGAAAAATAAGGATCCGTCGACCTGCAGCGGCCGCATAACTAGCATAACCCCTTGGGGCCTCTAAACGGG
TCTTGAGGGGTTTTTTGCGCGCTTGCAGCCAAGCTAATTCCGGGCGAATTTCTTATGATTTATGATTTTT
ATTATTAAATAAGTTATAAAAAAAATAAGTGTATACAAATTTTAAAGTGACTCTTAGGTTTTAAAACGAA
AATTCTTATTCTTGAGTAACTCTTTCCTGTAGGTCAGGTTGCTTTCTCAGGTATAGCATGAGGTCGCTCT
TATTGACCACACCTCTACCGGCATGCAAGCTTGGCGTAATCATGGTCATAGCTGTTTCCTGTGTGAAATT
GTTATCCGCTCACAATTCCACACAACATACGAGCCGGAAGCATAAAGTGTAAAGCCTGGGGTGCCTAATG
AGTGAGCTAACTCACATTAATTGCGTTGCGCTCACTGCCCGCTTTCCAGTCGGGAAACCTGTCGTGCCAG
CTGCATTAATGAATCGGCCAACGCGCGGGGAGAGGCGGTTTGCGTATTGGGCGCTCTTCCGCTTCCTCGC
TCACTGACTCGCTGCGCTCGGTCGTTCGGCTGCGGCGAGCGGTATCAGCTCACTCAAAGGCGGTAATACG
GTTATCCACAGAATCAGGGGATAACGCAGGAAAGAACATGTGAGCAAAAGGCCAGCAAAAGGCCAGGAAC
CGTAAAAAGGCCGCGTTGCTGGCGTTTTTCCATAGGCTCCGCCCCCCTGACGAGCATCACAAAAATCGAC
GCTCAAGTCAGAGGTGGCGAAACCCGACAGGACTATAAAGATACCAGGCGTTTCCCCCTGGAAGCTCCCT
CGTGCGCTCTCCTGTTCCGACCCTGCCGCTTACCGGATACCTGTCCGCCTTTCTCCCTTCGGGAAGCGTG
GCGCTTTCTCATAGCTCACGCTGTAGGTATCTCAGTTCGGTGTAGGTCGTTCGCTCCAAGCTGGGCTGTG
TGCACGAACCCCCCGTTCAGCCCGACCGCTGCGCCTTATCCGGTAACTATCGTCTTGAGTCCAACCCGGT
AAGACACGACTTATCGCCACTGGCAGCAGCCACTGGTAACAGGATTAGCAGAGCGAGGTATGTAGGCGGT
GCTACAGAGTTCTTGAAGTGGTGGCCTAACTACGGCTACACTAGAAGAACAGTATTTGGTATCTGCGCTC
TGCTGAAGCCAGTTACCTTCGGAAAAAGAGTTGGTAGCTCTTGATCCGGCAAACAAACCACCGCTGGTAG
CGGTGGTTTTTTTGTTTGCAAGCAGCAGATTACGCGCAGAAAAAAAGGATCTCAAGAAGATCCTTTGATC
TTTTCTACGGGGTCTGACGCTCAGTGGAACGAAAACTCACGTTAAGGGATTTTGGTCATGAGATTATCAA
AAAGGATCTTCACCTAGATCCTTTTAAATTAAAAATGAAGTTTTAAATCAATCTAAAGTATATATGAGTA
ACCTGAGGCTATGGCAGGGCCTGCCGCCCCGACGTTGGCTGCGAGCCCTGGGCCTTCACCCGAACTTGGG
GGGTGGGGTGGGGAAAAGGAAGAAACGCGGGCGTATTGGCCCCAATGGGGTCTCGGTGGGGTATCGACAG
AGTGCCAGCCCTGGGACCGAACCCCGCGTTTATGAACAAACGACCCAACACCGTGCGTTTTATTCTGTCT
TTTTATTGCCGTCATAGCGCGGGTTCCTTCCGGTATTGTCTCCTTCCGTGTTTCAGTTAGCCTCCCCCTA
GGGTGGGCGAAGAACTCCAGCATGAGATCCCCGCGCTGGAGGATCATCCAGCCGGCGTCCCGGAAAACGA
TTCCGAAGCCCAACCTTTCATAGAAGGCGGCGGTGGAATCGAAATCTCGTGATGGCAGGTTGGGCGTCGC
TTGGTCGGTCATTTCGAACCCCAGAGTCCCGCTCAGAAGAACTCGTCAAGAAGGCGATAGAAGGCGATGC
GCTGCGAATCGGGAGCGGCGATACCGTAAAGCACGAGGAAGCGGTCAGCCCATTCGCCGCCAAGCTCTTC
AGCAATATCACGGGTAGCCAACGCTATGTCCTGATAGCGGTCCGCCACACCCAGCCGGCCACAGTCGATG
AATCCAGAAAAGCGGCCATTTTCCACCATGATATTCGGCAAGCAGGCATCGCCATGAGTCACGACGAGAT
CCTCGCCGTCGGGCATGCTCGCCTTGAGCCTGGCGAACAGTTCGGCTGGCGCGAGCCCCTGATGCTCTTC
GTCCAGATCATCCTGATCGACAAGACCGGCTTCCATCCGAGTACGTGCTCGCTCGATGCGATGTTTCGCT
TGGTGGTCGAATGGGCAGGTAGCCGGATCAAGCGTATGCAGCCGCCGCATTGCATCAGCCATGATGGATA
CTTTCTCGGCAGGAGCAAGGTGAGATGACAGGAGATCCTGCCCCGGCACTTCGCCCAATAGCAGCCAGTC
CCTTCCCGCTTCAGTGACAACGTCGAGCACAGCTGCGCAAGGAACGCCCGTCGTGGCCAGCCACGATAGC
CGCGCTGCCTCGTCTTGCAGTTCATTCAGGGCACCGGACAGGTCGGTCTTGACAAAAAGAACCGGGCGCC
CCTGCGCTGACAGCCGGAACACGGCGGCATCAGAGCAGCCGATTGTCTGTTGTGCCCAGTCATAGCCGAA
TAGCCTCTCCACCCAAGCGGCCGGAGAACCTGCGTGCAATCCATCTTGTTCAATCATACTCTTCCTTTTT
CAATATTATTGAAGCATTTATCAGGGTTATTGTCTCATGAGCGGATACATATTTGAATGTATTTAGAAAA
ATAAACAAATAGGGGTTCCGCGCACATTTCCCCGAAAAGTGCCACCTGAACGAAGCATCTGTGCTTCATT
TTGTAGAACAAAAATGCAACGCGAGAGCGCTAATTTTTCAAACAAAGAATCTGAGCTGCATTTTTACAGA
ACAGAAATGCAACGCGAAAGCGCTATTTTACCAACGAAGAATCTGTGCTTCATTTTTGTAAAACAAAAAT
GCAACGCGAGAGCGCTAATTTTTCAAACAAAGAATCTGAGCTGCATTTTTACAGAACAGAAATGCAACGC
GAGAGCGCTATTTTACCAACAAAGAATCTATACTTCTTTTTTGTTCTACAAAAATGCATCCCGAGAGCGC
TATTTTTCTAACAAAGCATCTTAGATTACTTTTTTTCTCCTTTGTGCGCTCTATAATGCAGTCTCTTGAT
AACTTTTTGCACTGTAGGTCCGTTAAGGTTAGAAGAAGGCTACTTTGGTGTCTATTTTCTCTTCCATAAA
AAAAGCCTGACTCCACTTCCCGCGTTTACTGATTACTAGCGAAGCTGCGGGTGCATTTTTTCAAGATAAA
GGCATCCCCGATTATATTCTATACCGATGTGGATTGCGCATACTTTGTGAACAGAAAGTGATAGCGTTGA
TGATTCTTCATTGGTCAGAAAATTATGAACGGTTTCTTCTATTTTGTCTCTATATACTACGTATAGGAAA
TGTTTACATTTTCGTATTGTTTTCGATTCACTCTATGAATAGTTCTTACTACAATTTTTTTGTCTAAAGA
GTAATACTAGAGATAAACATAAAAAATGTAGAGGTCGAGTTTAGATGCAAGTTCAAGGAGCGAAAGGTGG
ATGGGTAGGTTATATAGGGATATAGCACAGAGATATATAGCAAAGAGATACTTTTGAGCAATGTTTGTGG
AAGCGGTATTCGCAATATTTTAGTAGCTCGTTACAGTCCGGTGCGTTTTTGGTTTTTTGAAAGTGCGTCT
TCAGAGCGCTTTTGGTTTTCAAAAGCGCTCTGAAGTTCCTATACTTTCTAGAGAATAGGAACTTCGGAAT
AGGAACTTCAAAGCGTTTCCGAAAACGAGCGCTTCCGAAAATGCAACGCGAGCTGCGCACATACAGCTCA
CTGTTCACGTCGCACCTATATCTGCGTGTTGCCTGTATATATATATACATGAGAAGAACGGCATAGTGCG
TGTTTATGCTTAAATGCGTACTTATATGCGTCTATTTATGTAGGATGAAAGGTAGTCTAGTACCTCCTGT
GATATTATCCCATTCCATGCGGGGTATCGTATGCTTCCTTCAGCACTACCCTTTAGCTGTTCTATATGCT
GCCACTCCTCAATTGGATTAGTCTCATCCTTCAATGCTATCATTTCCTTTGATATTGGATCATACTAAGA
AACCATTATTATCATGACATTAACCTATAAAAATAGGCGTATCACGAGGCCCTTTCGTCTCGCGCGTTTC
GGTGATGACGGTGAAAACCTCTGACACATGCAGCTCCCGGAGACGGTCACAGCTTGTCTGTAAGCGGATG
CCGGGAGCAGACAAGCCCGTCAGGGCGCGTCAGCGGGTGTTGGCGGGTGTCGGGGCTGGCTTAACTATGC
GGCATCAGAGCAGATTGTACTGAGAGTGCACCATAGATCAACGACATTACTATATATATAATATAGGAAG
CATTTAATAGAACAGCATCGTAATATATGTGTACTTTGCAGTTATGACGCCAGATGGCAGTAGTGGAAGA
TATTCTTTATTGAAAAATAGCTTGTCACCTTACGTACAATCTTGATCCGGAGCTTTTCTTTTTTTGCCGA
TTAAGAATTAATTCGGTCGAAAAAAGAAAAGGAGAGGGCCAAGAGGGAGGGCATTGGTGACTATTGAGCA
CGTGAGTATACGTGATTAAGCACACAAAGGCAGCTTGGAGTATGTCTGTTATTAATTTCACAGGTAGTTC
TGGTCCATTGGTGAAAGTTTGCGGCTTGCAGAGCACAGAGGCCGCAGAATGTGCTCTAGATTCCGATGCT
GACTTGCTGGGTATTATATGTGTGCCCAATAGAAAGAGAACAATTGACCCGGTTATTGCAAGGAAAATTT
CAAGTCTTGTAAAAGCATATAAAAATAGTTCAGGCACTCCGAAATACTTGGTTGGCGTGTTTCGTAATCA
ACCTAAGGAGGATGTTTTGGCTCTGGTCAATGATTACGGCATTGATATCGTCCAACTGCATGGAGATGAG
TCGTGGCAAGAATACCAAGAGTTCCTCGGTTTGCCAGTTATTAAAAGACTCGTATTTCCAAAAGACTGCA
ACATACTACTCAGTGCAGCTTCACAGAAACCTCATTCGTTTATTCCCTTGTTTGATTCAGAAGCAGGTGG
GACAGGTGAACTTTTGGATTGGAACTCGATTTCTGACTGGGTTGGAAGGCAAGAGAGCCCCGAAAGCTTA
CATTTTATGTTAGCTGGTGGACTGACGCCAGAAAATGTTGGTGATGCGCTTAGATTAAATGGCGTTATTG
GTGTTGATGTAAGCGGAGGTGTGGAGACAAATGGTGTAAAAGACTCTAACAAAATAGCAAATTTCGTCAA
AAATGCTAAGAAATAGGTTATTACTGAGTAGTATTTATTTAAGTATTGTTTGTGCACTTGCCGATCTATG
CGGTGTGAAATACCGCACAGATGCGTAAGGAGAAAATACCGCATCAGGAAATTGTAAGCGTTAATATTTT
GTTAAAATTCGCGTTAAATTTTTGTTAAATCAGCTCATTTTTTAACCAATAGGCCGAAATCGGCAAAATC
CCTTATAAATCAAAAGAATAGACCGAGATAGGGT
[37 nt withheld, positions 7175-7211]
AAAGAACGTGGACTCCAACGTCAAAGG
[49 nt withheld, positions 7239-7287]
T
[91 nt withheld, positions 7289-7379]
G
[124 nt withheld, positions 7381-7504]
CCATTCGCCATTCAGGCTGCGCAACTGTTGGGAAGGGCGAT
