>Addgene plasmid #168362 | pTL246 | depositor partial sequence | sequence record 326462 | insert
GAATTCAAACAGAAAATTGTGATCAAAGTGAGCATGCCGTGCGAGAAAAGCCGCAGCAAAGCCATGGCAC
TGGTGGCACGTGCCAGCGGTGTGAATAGCATGGAAGTGACCGGCGATGGCAAAGATCGCCTGCAGGTGGT
GGGTGATGGTGTTGATCCTGTTTGCCTGGTGGCCTGTCTGCGTCGCAAAATCGGCTATGCCGAAATCGTG
CAGGTGGAAGAAGTTAAGGACAAAAAACCGGAAGAAAAATAAGGATCC
